>Addgene plasmid #17661 | GFP-RRN3/TIF1A | addgene full sequence | sequence record 435688 | Addgene NGS Result
TAGTTATTAATAGTAATCAATTACGGGGTCATTAGTTCATAGCCCATATATGGAGTTCCGCGTTACATAA
CTTACGGTAAATGGCCCGCCTGGCTGACCGCCCAACGACCCCCGCCCATTGACGTCAATAATGACGTATG
TTCCCATAGTAACGCCAATAGGGACTTTCCATTGACGTCAATGGGTGGAGTATTTACGGTAAACTGCCCA
CTTGGCAGTACATCAAGTGTATCATATGCCAAGTACGCCCCCTATTGACGTCAATGACGGTAAATGGCCC
GCCTGGCATTATGCCCAGTACATGACCTTATGGGACTTTCCTACTTGGCAGTACATCTACGTATTAGTCA
TCGCTATTACCATGGTGATGCGGTTTTGGCAGTACATCAATGGGCGTGGATAGCGGTTTGACTCACGGGG
ATTTCCAAGTCTCCACCCCATTGACGTCAATGGGAGTTTGTTTTGGCACCAAAATCAACGGGACTTTCCA
AAATGTCGTAACAACTCCGCCCCATTGACGCAAATGGGCGGTAGGCGTGTACGGTGGGAGGTCTATATAA
GCAGAGCTGGTTTAGTGAACCGTCAGATCCGCTAGCGCTACCGGTCGCCACCATGGTGAGCAAGGGCGAG
GAGCTGTTCACCGGGGTGGTGCCCATCCTGGTCGAGCTGGACGGCGACGTAAACGGCCACAAGTTCAGCG
TGTCCGGCGAGGGCGAGGGCGATGCCACCTACGGCAAGCTGACCCTGAAGTTCATCTGCACCACCGGCAA
GCTGCCCGTGCCCTGGCCCACCCTCGTGACCACCCTGACCTACGGCGTGCAGTGCTTCAGCCGCTACCCC
GACCACATGAAGCAGCACGACTTCTTCAAGTCCGCCATGCCCGAAGGCTACGTCCAGGAGCGCACCATCT
TCTTCAAGGACGACGGCAACTACAAGACCCGCGCCGAGGTGAAGTTCGAGGGCGACACCCTGGTGAACCG
CATCGAGCTGAAGGGCATCGACTTCAAGGAGGACGGCAACATCCTGGGGCACAAGCTGGAGTACAACTAC
AACAGCCACAACGTCTATATCATGGCCGACAAGCAGAAGAACGGCATCAAGGTGAACTTCAAGATCCGCC
ACAACATCGAGGACGGCAGCGTGCAGCTCGCCGACCACTACCAGCAGAACACCCCCATCGGCGACGGCCC
CGTGCTGCTGCCCGACAACCACTACCTGAGCACCCAGTCCGCCCTGAGCAAAGACCCCAACGAGAAGCGC
GATCACATGGTCCTGCTGGAGTTCGTGACCGCCGCCGGGATCACTCTCGGCATGGACGAGCTGTACAAGT
CCGGACTCAGATCTCGAGCTCAAGCTTCGAATTCCGGTACCATGGCGGCACCGCTGCTTCACACGCGTTT
GCCGGGAGATGCGGCCGCTTCGTCCTCTGCAGTTAAGAAGCTGGGCGCGTCGAGGACTGGGATTTCAAAT
ATGCGTGCATTAGAGAATGACTTTTTCAATTCTCCCCCAAGAAAAACTGTTCGGTTTGGTGGAACTGTGA
CAGAAGTCTTGCTGAAGTACAAAAAGGGTGAAACAAATGACTTTGAGTTGTTGAAGAACCAGCTGTTAGA
TCCAGACATAAAGGATGACCAGATCATCAACTGGCTGCTAGAATTCCGTTCTTCTATCATGTACTTGACA
AAAGACTTTGAGCAACTTATCAGTATTATATTAAGATTGCCTTGGTTGAATAGAAGTCAAACAGTAGTGG
AAGAGTATTTGGCTTTTCTTGGTAATCTTGTATCAGCACAGACTGTTTTCCTCAGACCGTGTCTCAGCAT
GATTGCTTCCCATTTTGTGCCTCCCCGAGTGATCATTAAGGAAGGCGATGTAGATGTTTCAGATTCTGAT
GATGAAGATGATAATCTTCCTGCAAATTTTGACACATGTCACAGAGCCTTGCAAATAATAGCAAGATATG
TACCATCGACACCGTGGTTTCTCATGCCAATACTGGTGGAAAAATTTCCATTTGTTCGAAAATCAGAGAG
AACACTGGAATGTTACGTTCATAACTTACTAAGGATTAGTGTATATTTACCAACCTTGAGGCATGAAATT
CTGGAGCTTATTATTGAAAAACTACTCAAGTTGGATGTGAATGCATCCCGGCAGGGTATTGAAGATGCTG
AAGAAACAGCAACTCAAACTTGTGGTGGGACAGATTCCACGGAAGGATTGTTTAATATGGATGAAGATGA
AGAAACTGAACATGAAACAAAGGCTGGTCCTGAACGGCTCGACCAGATGGTGCATCCTGTAGCCGAGCGC
CTGGACATCCTGATGTCTTTGGTTTTGTCCTACATGAAGGATGTCTGCTATGTAGATGGTAAGGTTGATA
ACGGCAAAACAAAGGATCTATATCGCGACCTGATAAACATCTTTGACAAACTCCTGTTGCCCACCCATGC
CTCCTGCCATGTACAGTTTTTCATGTTTTACCTCTGTAGTTTCAAATTGGGATTCGCAGAGGCATTTTTG
GAACATCTCTGGAAAAAATTGCAGGACCCAAGTAATCCTGCCATCATCAGGCAGGCTGCTGGAAATTATA
TTGGAAGCTTTTTGGCAAGAGCTAAATTTATTCCTCTTATTACTGTAAAATCATGCCTAGATCTTTTGGT
TAACTGGCTGCACATATACCTTAATAACCAGGATTCGGGAACAAAGGCATTCTGCGATGTTGCTCTCCAT
GGGCCATTTTACTCAGCCTGCCAAGCTGTGTTCTACACCTTTGTTTTTAGACACAAGCAGCTTTTGAGCG
GAAACCTGAAAGAAGGTTTGCAGTATCTTCAGAGTCTGAATTTTGAGCGGATAGTGATGAGCCAGCTAAA
TCCCCTGAAGATTTGCCTGCCCTCAGTGGTTAACTTTTTTGCTGCAATCACAAATAAGTACCAGCTCGTC
TTCTGCTACACCATCATTGAGAGGAACAATCGCCAGATGCTGCCAGTCATTAGGAGTACCGCTGGAGGAG
ACTCAGTGCAGATCTGCACAAACCCGCTGGACACCTTCTTCCCCTTTGATCCCTGTGTGCTGAAGAGGTC
AAAGAAATTCATTGATCCTATTTATCAGGTGTGGGAAGACATGAGTGCTGAAGAGCTACAGGAGTTCAAG
AAACCCATGAAAAAGGACATAGTGGAAGATGAAGATGATGACTTTCTGAAAGGCGAAGTGCCCCAGAATG
ATACCGTGATTGGGATCACACCAAGCTCCTTTGACACGCATTTCCGAAGTCCTTCAAGTAGTGTGGGCTC
CCCACCCGTGTTGTACATGCAACCCAGTCCCCTCTGACGGCAGAAATTTGTGACTGAGATGTGACATTTG
GGATTCCCCATCACTTGTCATGCCCTCAGCACCCAGCTGGATCCACCGGATCTAGATAACTGATCATAAT
CAGCCATACCACATTTGTAGAGGTTTTACTTGCTTTAAAAAACCTCCCACACCTCCCCCTGAACCTGAAA
CATAAAATGAATGCAATTGTTGTTGTTAACTTGTTTATTGCAGCTTATAATGGTTACAAATAAAGCAATA
GCATCACAAATTTCACAAATAAAGCATTTTTTTCACTGCATTCTAGTTGTGGTTTGTCCAAACTCATCAA
TGTATCTTAACGCGTAAATTGTAAGCGTTAATATTTTGTTAAAATTCGCGTTAAATTTTTGTTAAATCAG
CTCATTTTTTAACCAATAGGCCGAAATCGGCAAAATCCCTTATAAATCAAAAGAATAGACCGAGATAGGG
T
[37 nt withheld, positions 3782-3818]
AAAGAACGTGGACTCCAACGTCAAAGG
[49 nt withheld, positions 3846-3894]
T
[91 nt withheld, positions 3896-3986]
G
[124 nt withheld, positions 3988-4111]
CAGGTGGCACTTTTCGGGGAAATGTGCGCGGAACCCCTATTTGTTTATTTTTCTAAATACATTCAAATAT
GTATCCGCTCATGAGACAATAACCCTGATAAATGCTTCAATAATATTGAAAAAGGAAGAGTCCTGAGGCG
GAAAGAACCAGCTGTGGAATGTGTGTCAGTTAGGGTGTGGAAAGTCCCCAGGCTCCCCAGCAGGCAGAAG
TATGCAAAGCATGCATCTCAATTAGTCAGCAACCAGGTGTGGAAAGTCCCCAGGCTCCCCAGCAGGCAGA
AGTATGCAAAGCATGCATCTCAATTAGTCAGCAACCATAGTCCCGCCCCTAACTCCGCCCATCCCGCCCC
TAACTCCGCCCAGTTCCGCCCATTCTCCGCCCCATGGCTGACTAATTTTTTTTATTTATGCAGAGGCCGA
GGCCGCCTCGGCCTCTGAGCTATTCCAGAAGTAGTGAGGAGGCTTTTTTGGAGGCCTAGGCTTTTGCAAA
GATCGATCAAGAGACAGGATGAGGATCGTTTCGCATGATTGAACAAGATGGATTGCACGCAGGTTCTCCG
GCCGCTTGGGTGGAGAGGCTATTCGGCTATGACTGGGCACAACAGACAATCGGCTGCTCTGATGCCGCCG
TGTTCCGGCTGTCAGCGCAGGGGCGCCCGGTTCTTTTTGTCAAGACCGACCTGTCCGGTGCCCTGAATGA
ACTGCAAGACGAGGCAGCGCGGCTATCGTGGCTGGCCACGACGGGCGTTCCTTGCGCAGCTGTGCTCGAC
GTTGTCACTGAAGCGGGAAGGGACTGGCTGCTATTGGGCGAAGTGCCGGGGCAGGATCTCCTGTCATCTC
ACCTTGCTCCTGCCGAGAAAGTATCCATCATGGCTGATGCAATGCGGCGGCTGCATACGCTTGATCCGGC
TACCTGCCCATTCGACCACCAAGCGAAACATCGCATCGAGCGAGCACGTACTCGGATGGAAGCCGGTCTT
GTCGATCAGGATGATCTGGACGAAGAGCATCAGGGGCTCGCGCCAGCCGAACTGTTCGCCAGGCTCAAGG
CGAGCATGCCCGACGGCGAGGATCTCGTCGTGACCCATGGCGATGCCTGCTTGCCGAATATCATGGTGGA
AAATGGCCGCTTTTCTGGATTCATCGACTGTGGCCGGCTGGGTGTGGCGGACCGCTATCAGGACATAGCG
TTGGCTACCCGTGATATTGCTGAAGAGCTTGGCGGCGAATGGGCTGACCGCTTCCTCGTGCTTTACGGTA
TCGCCGCTCCCGATTCGCAGCGCATCGCCTTCTATCGCCTTCTTGACGAGTTCTTCTGAGCGGGACTCTG
GGGTTCGAAATGACCGACCAAGCGACGCCCAACCTGCCATCACGAGATTTCGATTCCACCGCCGCCTTCT
ATGAAAGGTTGGGCTTCGGAATCGTTTTCCGGGACGCCGGCTGGATGATCCTCCAGCGCGGGGATCTCAT
GCTGGAGTTCTTCGCCCACCCTAGGGGGAGGCTAACTGAAACACGGAAGGAGACAATACCGGAAGGAACC
CGCGCTATGACGGCAATAAAAAGACAGAATAAAACGCACGGTGTTGGGTCGTTTGTTCATAAACGCGGGG
TTCGGTCCCAGGGCTGGCACTCTGTCGATACCCCACCGAGACCCCATTGGGGCCAATACGCCCGCGTTTC
TTCCTTTTCCCCACCCCACCCCCCAAGTTCGGGTGAAGGCCCAGGGCTCGCAGCCAACGTCGGGGCGGCA
GGCCCTGCCATAGCCTCAGGTTACTCATATATACTTTAGATTGATTTAAAACTTCATTTTTAATTTAAAA
GGATCTAGGTGAAGATCCTTTTTGATAATCTCATGACCAAAATCCCTTAACGTGAGTTTTCGTTCCACTG
AGCGTCAGACCCCGTAGAAAAGATCAAAGGATCTTCTTGAGATCCTTTTTTTCTGCGCGTAATCTGCTGC
TTGCAAACAAAAAAACCACCGCTACCAGCGGTGGTTTGTTTGCCGGATCAAGAGCTACCAACTCTTTTTC
CGAAGGTAACTGGCTTCAGCAGAGCGCAGATACCAAATACTGTTCTTCTAGTGTAGCCGTAGTTAGGCCA
CCACTTCAAGAACTCTGTAGCACCGCCTACATACCTCGCTCTGCTAATCCTGTTACCAGTGGCTGCTGCC
AGTGGCGATAAGTCGTGTCTTACCGGGTTGGACTCAAGACGATAGTTACCGGATAAGGCGCAGCGGTCGG
GCTGAACGGGGGGTTCGTGCACACAGCCCAGCTTGGAGCGAACGACCTACACCGAACTGAGATACCTACA
GCGTGAGCTATGAGAAAGCGCCACGCTTCCCGAAGGGAGAAAGGCGGACAGGTATCCGGTAAGCGGCAGG
GTCGGAACAGGAGAGCGCACGAGGGAGCTTCCAGGGGGAAACGCCTGGTATCTTTATAGTCCTGTCGGGT
TTCGCCACCTCTGACTTGAGCGTCGATTTTTGTGATGCTCGTCAGGGGGGCGGAGCCTATGGAAAAACGC
CAGCAACGCGGCCTTTTTACGGTTCCTGGCCTTTTGCTGGCCTTTTGCTCACATGTTCTTTCCTGCGTTA
TCCCCTGATTCTGTGGATAACCGTATTACCGCCATGCAT
Features (pLannotate 1.2.2; 15 found; start..end, strand, type, name):
     61..364     +  enhancer       CMV enhancer: human cytomegalovirus immediate early enhancer
    365..568     +  promoter       CMV promoter: human cytomegalovirus (CMV) immediate early promoter
    613..1329    +  CDS            EGFP: EGFP is a basic (constitutively fluorescent) green fluorescent protein published in 1996, derived from Aequorea victoria. It is reported to be a rapidly-maturing weak dimer with moderate acid sensitivity.
   1330..1364    +  misc_feature   MCS (fragment): multiple cloning site
   1372..3324    +  CDS            RRN3: RRN3_HUMAN - Also known as TIFIA. Experimental evidence at protein level: Swiss-Prot protein existence level 1. Required for efficient transcription initiation by RNA polymerase I. Required for the formation of the competent preinitiation complex (PIC). Dissociates from pol I as a consequence of transcription. In vitro, cannot activate transcription in a subsequent transcription reaction (By similarity). From Homo sapiens (Human).
   3421..3505    +  CDS            large T antigen (fragment): large T antigen from SV40 (simian virus 40)
   3528..3649    +  polyA_signal   SV40 poly(A) signal: SV40 polyadenylation signal
   3683..4111    -  rep_origin     f1 ori (sequence partly withheld): f1 bacteriophage origin of replication; arrow indicates direction of (+) strand synthesis
   4138..4242    +  promoter       AmpR promoter: bla
   4244..4601    +  promoter       SV40 promoter: SV40 enhancer and early promoter
   4636..5430    +  CDS            NeoR/KanR: aminoglycoside phosphotransferase from Tn5; aph(3')-II (or nptII); confers resistance to neomycin, kanamycin, and G418 (Geneticin®)
   5451..5603    +  CDS            ble (fragment): BLE_KLEPN - Experimental evidence at protein level: Swiss-Prot protein existence level 1. Binding protein with a strong affinity to the bleomycin family of antibiotics. Binds to CL990; an antimitotic-antibiotic compound. From Klebsiella pneumoniae.
   5662..5709    +  polyA_signal   HSV TK poly(A) signal: herpes simplex virus thymidine kinase polyadenylation signal (Cole and Stacy, 1985)
   5800..5816    -  polyA_signal   bGH poly(A) signal (fragment): bovine growth hormone polyadenylation signal
   6038..6626    +  rep_origin     ori: high-copy-number ColE1/pMB1/pBR322/pUC origin of replication
