[The description below was written by a language model from this plasmid's Addgene catalogue record and pLannotate feature annotations shown in this document.]
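Description:
GFP-RRN3/TIF1A is a mammalian expression plasmid built on the Clontech pEGFP-C1 backbone. It carries the human RRN3 coding sequence (also called TIF-IA), about 1.95 kb, cloned between the XhoI and BamHI sites of the multiple cloning site, both of which remain intact. The insert sits directly downstream of EGFP, so the encoded protein is RRN3 with EGFP at its N terminus. Expression is driven by the human cytomegalovirus immediate early enhancer and promoter, and the transcript is terminated by the SV40 polyadenylation signal. The sequenced record is about 6.7 kb.

The plasmid replicates in E. coli at high copy from a ColE1/pUC-type origin and also carries an f1 phage origin. A single Tn5 aminoglycoside phosphotransferase gene (NeoR/KanR) serves both hosts. A bacterial bla-type promoter drives it for kanamycin selection in bacteria, and the SV40 enhancer/early promoter with an HSV TK polyadenylation signal allows G418 selection of transfected mammalian cells. The short large T antigen, ble and bGH poly(A) fragments in the annotation are probably partial matches to backbone sequence rather than functional elements.

RRN3 is required for efficient transcription initiation by RNA polymerase I and for forming a competent preinitiation complex, and it dissociates from the polymerase as a consequence of transcription. The associated publication concerns the kinetics of a mammalian RNA polymerase in vivo, which fits use of this fusion for fluorescence imaging of the factor's localisation and dynamics in living cells. The depositor notes an F236L substitution in RRN3 relative to the NCBI reference sequence, with unknown effect on function.
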