Addgene plasmid #17661: GFP-RRN3/TIF1A
Depositing lab: Tom Misteli. Depositing organization: National Cancer Institute (NCI). Publication: A kinetic framework for a mammalian RNA polymerase in vivo. Dundr M, Hoffmann-Rohrer U, Hu Q, Grummt I, Rothblum LI, Phair RD, Misteli T. Science. 2002 Nov 22. 298(5598):1623-6. 10.1126/science.1076164 PubMed 12446911.
Backbone
  Vector backbone: pEGFP-C1
  Backbone manufacturer: Clontech
  Backbone size w/o insert (bp): 4730
  Vector type: Mammalian Expression
  Selectable markers: Neomycin (select with G418)
Growth in bacteria
  Bacterial resistance: Kanamycin, 50 μg/mL
  Growth temperature: 37°C
  Growth strain: DH5alpha
  Copy number: High Copy
Gene/Insert
  Gene/Insert name: RRN3/TIF1A (alt names: Rrn3; TIF-IA)
  Species: H. sapiens (human)
  Insert size (bp): 1953
  Mutation: See depositor comments below
  Entrez Gene: RRN3 (a.k.a. A-270G1.2, TIFIA)
  Tag / fusion protein: EGFP (N terminal on backbone)
  Cloning method: Restriction Enzyme; 5′ cloning site XhoI (not destroyed); 3′ cloning site BamHI (not destroyed)
  Sequencing primers: 5′ EGFP-C
Terms and licenses: Academic/Nonprofit Terms; Industry Terms: Not Available to Industry
Depositor comments: Please note: This plasmid contains a F236L mutation in RRN3 compared to the NCBI reference sequence. It is not known how this mutation affects plasmid function.
How to cite: GFP-RRN3/TIF1A was a gift from Tom Misteli (Addgene plasmid # 17661 ; http://n2t.net/addgene:17661 ; RRID:Addgene_17661)
