>Addgene plasmid #17661 | GFP-RRN3/TIF1A | addgene partial sequence | sequence record 23560 | 17661 with EGFP-C
GCGGGACTCCCGGCAGGACGAGCTGTACAAGTCCGGACTCAGATCTCGAGCTCAAGCTTCGAATTCCGGT
ACCATGGCGGCACCGCTGCTTCACACGCGTTTGCCGGGAGATGCGGCCGCTTCGTCCTCTGCAGTTAAGA
AGCTGGGCGCGTCGAGGACTGGGATTTCAAATATGCGTGCATTAGAGAATGACTTTTTCAATTCTCCCCC
AAGAAAAACTGTTCGGTTTGGTGGAACTGTGACAGAAGTCTTGCTGAAGTACAAAAAGGGTGAAACAAAT
GACTTTGAGTTGTTGAAGAACCAGCTGTTAGATCCAGACATAAAGGATGACCAGATCATCAACTGGCTGC
TAGAATTCCGTTCTTCTATCATGTACTTGACAAAAGACTTTGAGCAACTTATCAGTATTATATTAAGATT
GCCTTGGTTGAATAGAAGTCAAACAGTAGTGGAAGAGTATTTGGCTTTTCTTGGTAATCTTGTATCAGCA
CAGACTGTTTTCCTCAGACCGTGTCTCAGCATGATTGCTTCCCATTTTGTGCCTCCCCGAGTGATCATTA
AGGAAGGCGATGTAGATGTTTCAGATTCTGATGATGAAGATGATAATCTTCCTGCAAATTTTGACACATG
TCACAGAGCCTTGCAAATAATAGCAAGATATGTACCATCGATGCCGTGGTTTCTCATGCCNATACTGGTG
GAAAAATTTNCNTTTTGTTCNNAAATCANANAAAACNGGGAGGGTCCNCTCCNACCCACCAAGGNGAGNG
GGNGTTTCCCNCCCGCGNGGGGATGNNTTNTGNNCTATATGAAACTCTCAGTGGAGTGATGCTCCGCNGT
ATGAGAGC
